>Addgene plasmid #162147 | pBEL2061 | addgene full sequence | sequence record 320181 | Addgene NGS Result
TTCATACTCCCGCCATTCAGAGAAGAAACCAATTGTCCATATTGCATCAGACATTGCCGTCACTGCGTCT
TTTACTGGCTCTTCTCGCTAACCAAACCGGTAACCCCGCTTATTAAAAGCATTCTGTAACAAAGCGGGAC
CAAAGCCATGACAAAAACGCGTAACAAAAGTGTCTATAATCACGGCAGAAAAGTCCACATTGATTATTTG
CACGGCGTCACACTTTGCTATGCCATAGCATTTTTATCCATAAGATTAGCGGATCCTACCTGACGCTTTT
TATCGCAACTCTCTACTGTTTCTCCATACCCGTTTTTTTGGGCTAGCCGAAGGGTGAATTATGGAGCAGT
CTGTGGCGAATTTAGTCGATATGCGCGATGTCAGTTTTACGCGTGGCAATCGCTGCATCTTCGATAATAT
TTCCCTGACCGTGCCGCGAGGGAAGATCACGGCGATCATGGGGCCATCGGGCATCGGTAAAACGACGCTA
CTCCGTCTGATTGGCGGGCAAATCGCACCAGATCATGGTGAGATCCTTTTCGATGGTGAGAATATTCCGG
CGATGTCTCGTTCGCGCCTGTATACAGTGCGCAAACGGATGAGCATGTTATTTCAGTCCGGGGCGTTGTT
CACTGATATGAACGTATTTGACAACGTCGCCTATCCACTGCGCGAACATACCCAACTTCCCGCGCCATTG
TTGCATAGTACGGTGATGATGAAGCTGGAGGCCGTGGGGCTGCGTGGAGCGGCTAAACTAATGCCTTCTG
AACTTTCCGGTGGGATGGCGCGGCGTGCAGCGCTGGCGCGTGCGATTGCGCTGGAGCCGGATCTCATCAT
GTTTGATGAACCTTTTGTTGGGCAAGATCCCATCACCATGGGCGTACTGGTGAAGCTGATTTCTGAGCTG
AACAGCGCGCTGGGCGTGACTTGTGTGGTGGTTTCTCACGATGTGCCGGAAGTGTTAAGTATTGCGGATC
ACGCCTGGATCCTGGCGGACAAAAAAATTGTCGCTCATGGCAGTGCCCAGGCGTTGCAGGCGAATCCTGA
TCCGCGCGTACGTCAGTTTCTGGACGGGATAGCTGACGGGCCTGTTCCGTTCCGCTATCCTGCCGGCGAT
TATCACGCTGATCTTTTACCAGGGAGTTAAGCCACTCATGCATCACCACCATCACCATCAGCATCAACAC
GAAAATCTGTATTTTCAGGGGATGCTGTTAAATGCGCTGGCGTCGCTCGGACATAAAGGGATTAAAACCC
TGAGAACGTTCGGGCGGGCCGGGTTAATGTTATTCAATGCGCTGGTCGGCAAACCGGAATTTCGCAAACA
TGCGCCGCTGCTGGTGCGCCAGCTCTATAATGTCGGCGTCCTGTCGATGCTGATTATTGTGGTTTCTGGC
GTGTTCATCGGAATGGTGTTGGGGCTGCAAGGTTATCTGGTTTAGACCACTTATAGTGCGGAAACCAGTC
TGGGTATGCTGGTGGCGTTATCGCTACTGCGTGAACTGGGGCCGGTGGTTGCCGCGTTGTTGTTTGCCGG
GCGTGCTGGTTCGGCGCTAACCGCAGAAATCGGCCTGATGCGCGCTACAGAGCAACTCTCCAGTATGGAG
ATGATGGCGGTGGATCCGCTGCGTCGGGTTATTTCTCCCCGTTTCTGGGCTGGGGTTATTTCATTACCAC
TGTTGACGGTTATTTTCGTCGCCGTGGGGATCTGGGGCGGATCTCTGGTCGGCGTCAGTTGGAAAGGCAT
TGATAGCGGGTTCTTCTGGTCGGCAATGCAAAATGCCGTCGACTGGCGTATGGATCTGGTCAACTGTCTG
ATTAAGAGCGTGGTGTTCGCCATCACGGTGACGTGGATTTCGTTGTTTAACGGCTACGACGCCATCCCGA
CGTCTGCCGGGATTAGCCGGGCAACCACTCGCACCGTTGTCCACTCGTCTCTGGCTGTTCTGGGGCTGGA
TTTTGTGCTGACCGCATTGATGTTTGGGAATTGAGTTCATGCAAACGAAAAAAAATGAAATTTGGGTGGG
TATCTTTTTATTAGCAGCACTGCTGGCGGCGCTGTTTGTTTGCCTGAAGGCGGCGAACGTGACGTCCATA
CGTACTGAACCGACCTACACGCTTTATGCGACGTTCGATAACATTGGCGGCCTGAAAGCGCGCTCTCCGG
TCAGTATTGGTGGCGTTGTTGTGGGTCGGGTGGCGGATATTACGCTGGACCCGAAAACCTATCTGCCGCG
CGTAACGCTGGAAATTGAACAACGTTATAACCACATTCCAGATACCAGTTCGCTGAGCATTCGTACTTCC
GGCCTGCTGGGGGAACAATATCTGGCATTAAACGTCGGTTTTGAAGACCCGGAACTGGGGACTGCTATCC
TGAAGGATGGCGATACAATTCAGGACACTAAGTCTGCGATGGTGCTGGAAGATCTCATTGGTCAGTTCCT
TTACGGTAGTAAAGGCGATGACAATAAGAATAGTGGCGATGCGCCAGCTGCTGCGCCAGGTAATAATGAA
ACCACTGAACCTGTGGGTACAACGAAATAATTTCAGGAGAACCGACGC
[633 nt withheld, positions 2569-3201]
TAATGAGCGAGTCACTGAGCTGGATGCAGACGGGTGACACGCTGGCGTTATCCGGAGAGCTGGATCAGGA
CGTTTTGCTACCGCTTTGGGAAATGCGTGAGGAAGCGGTGAAGGGGATTACCTGCATCGATCTTAGCCGT
GTCTCCCGCGTGGATACGGGGGGACTGGCACTGCTGCTCCATCTTATCGATCTGGCGAAAAAGCAGGGCA
ACAATGTGACGCTTCAGGGGGTAAACGACAAAGTGTATACCCTGGCGAAATTGTATAATTTGCCTGCTGA
TGTTCTGCCTCGTTAAGGTACCAAATTCCAGAAAAGAGACGCTGAAAAGCGTCTTTTTTCGTTTTGGTCC
TGGTCTGAGGAATGGTTGTAAGCTTGGCTGTTTTGGCGGATGAGAGAAGATTTTCAGCCTGATACAGATT
AAATCAGAACGCAGAAGCGGTCTGATAAAACAGAATTTGCCTGGCGGCAGTAGCGCGGTGGTCCCACCTG
ACCCCATGCCGAACTCAGAAGTGAAACGCCGTAGCGCCGATGGTAGTGTGGGGTCTCCCCATGCGAGAGT
AGGGAACTGCCAGGCATCAAATAAAACGAAAGGCTCAGTCGAAAGACTGGGCCTTTCGTTTTATCTGTTG
TTTGTCGGTGAACGCTCTCCTGAGTAGGACAAATCCGCCGGGAGCGGATTTGAACGTTGCGAAGCAACGG
CCCGGAGGGTGGCGGGCAGGACGCCCGCCATAAACTGCCAGGCATCAAATTAAGCAGAAGGCCATCCTGA
CGGATGGCCTTTTTGCGTTTCTACAAACTCTTTTGTTTATTTTTCTAAATACATTCAAATATGTATCCGC
TCATGAGACAATAACCCTGATAAATGCTTCAATAATATTGAAAAAGGAAGAGTATGAGTATTCAACATTT
CCGTGTCGCCCTTATTCCCTTTTTTGCGGCATTTTGCCTTCCTGTTTTTGCTCACCCAGAAACGCTGGTG
AAAGTAAAAGATGCTGAAGATCAGTTGGGTGCACGAGTGGGTTACATCGAACTGGATCTCAACAGCGGTA
AGATCCTTGAGAGTTTTCGCCCCGAAGAACGTTTTCCAATGATGAGCACTTTTAAAGTTCTGCTATGTGG
CGCGGTATTATCCCGTGTTGACGCCGGGCAAGAGCAACTCGGTCGCCGCATACACTATTCTCAGAATGAC
TTGGTTGAGTACTCACCAGTCACAGAAAAGCATCTTACGGATGGCATGACAGTAAGAGAATTATGCAGTG
CTGCCATAACCATGAGTGATAACACTGCGGCCAACTTACTTCTGACAACGATCGGAGGACCGAAGGAGCT
AACCGCTTTTTTGCACAACATGGGGGATCATGTAACTCGCCTTGATCGTTGGGAACCGGAGCTGAATGAA
GCCATACCAAACGACGAGCGTGACACCACGATGCCTGCAGCAATGGCAACAACGTTGCGCAAACTATTAA
CTGGCGAACTACTTACTCTAGCTTCCCGGCAACAATTAATAGACTGGATGGAGGCGGATAAAGTTGCAGG
ACCACTTCTGCGCTCGGCCCTTCCGGCTGGCTGGTTTATTGCTGATAAATCTGGAGCCGGTGAGCGTGGG
TCTCGCGGTATCATTGCAGCACTGGGGCCAGATGGTAAGCCCTCCCGTATCGTAGTTATCTACACGACGG
GGAGTCAGGCAACTATGGATGAACGAAATAGACAGATCGCTGAGATAGGTGCCTCACTGATTAAGCATTG
GTAACTGTCAGACCAAGTTTACTCATATATACTTTAGATTGATT
[125 nt withheld, positions 4996-5120]
C
[141 nt withheld, positions 5122-5262]
CCTTTGACGTTGGAGTCCACGTTCTTT
[37 nt withheld, positions 5290-5326]
ACCCTATCTCGGGCTATTCTTTTGATTTATAAGGGATTTTGCCGATTTCGGCCTATTGGTTAAAAAATGA
GCTGATTTAACAAAAATTTAACGCGAATTTTAACAAAATATTAACGTTTACAATTTAAAAGGATCTAGGT
GAAGATCCTTTTTGATAATCTCATGACCAAAATCCCTTAACGTGAGTTTTCGTTCCACTGAGCGTCAGAC
CCCGTAGAAAAGATCAAAGGATCTTCTTGAGATCCTTTTTTTCTGCGCGTAATCTGCTGCTTGCAAACAA
AAAAACCACCGCTACCAGCGGTGGTTTGTTTGCCGGATCAAGAGCTACCAACTCTTTTTCCGAAGGTAAC
TGGCTCAGCAGAGCGCAGATACCAAATACTGTCCTTCTAGTGTAGCCGTAGTTAGGCCACCACTTCAAGA
ACTCTGTAGCACCGCCTACATACCTCGCTCTGCTAATCCTGTTACCAGTGGCTGCTGCCAGTGGCGATAA
GTCGTGTCTTACCGGGTTGGACTCAAGACGATAGTTACCGGATAAGGCGCAGCGGTCGGGCTGAACGGGG
GGTTCGTGCACACAGCCCAGCTTGGAGCGAACGACCTACACCGAACTGAGATACCTACAGCGTGAGCTAT
GAGAAAGCGCCACGCTTCCCGAAGGGAGAAAGGCGGACAGGTATCCGGTAAGCGGCAGGGTCGGAACAGG
AGAGCGCACGAGGGAGCTTCCAGGGGGAAACGCCTGGTATCTTTATAGTCCTGTCGGGTTTCGCCACCTC
TGACTTGAGCGTCGATTTTTGTGATGCTCGTCAGGGGGGCGGAGCCTATGGAAAAACGCCAGCAACGCGG
CCTTTTTACGGTTCCTGGCCTTTTGCTGGCCTTTTGCTCACATGTTCTTTCCTGCGTTATCCCCTGATTC
TGTGGATAACCGTATTACCGCCTTTGAGTGAGCTGATACCGCTCGCCGCAGCCGAACGACCGAGCGCAGC
GAGTCAGTGAGCGAGGAAGCGGAAGAGCGCCTGATGCGGTATTTTCTCCTTACGCATCTGTGCGGTATTT
CACACCGCATAGGGTCATGGCTGCGCCCCGACACCCGCCAACACCCGCTGACGCGCCCTGACGGGCTTGT
CTGCTCCCGGCATCCGCTTACAGACAAGCTGTGACCGTCTCCGGGAGCTGCATGTGTCAGAGGTTTTCAC
CGTCATCACCGAAACGCGCGAGGCAGAAGGAGATGGCGCCCAACAGTCCCCCGGCCACGGGGCCTGCCAC
CATACCCACGCCGAAACAAGCGCTCATGAGCCCGAAGTGGCGAGCCCGATCTTCCCCATCGGTGATGTCG
GCGATATAGGCGCCAGCAACCGCACCTGTGGCGCCGGTGATGCCGGCCACGATGCGTCCGGCGTAGAGGA
TCTGCTCATGTTTGACAGCTTATCATCGATGCATAATGTGCCTGTCAAATGGACGAAGCAGGGATTCTGC
AAACCCTATGCTACTCCGTCAAGCCGTCAATTGTCTGATTCGTTACCAATTATGACAACTTGACGGCTAC
ATCATTCACTTTTTCTTCACAACCGGCACGGAACTCGCTCGGGCTGGCCCCGGTGCATTTTTTAAATACC
CGCGAGAAATAGAGTTGATCGTCAAAACCAACATTGCGACCGACGGTGGCGATAGGCATCCGGGTGGTGC
TCAAAAGCAGCTTCGCCTGGCTGATACGTTGGTCCTCGCGCCAGCTTAAGACGCTAATCCCTAACTGCTG
GCGGAAAAGATGTGACAGACGCGACGGCGACAAGCAAACATGCTGTGCGACGCTGGCGATATCAAAATTG
CTGTCTGCCAGGTGATCGCTGATGTACTGACAAGCCTCGCGTACCCGATTATCCATCGGTGGATGGAGCG
ACTCGTTAATCGCTTCCATGCGCCGCAGTAACAATTGCTCAAGCAGATTTATCGCCAGCAGCTCCGAATA
GCGCCCTTCCCCTTGCCCGGCGTTAATGATTTGCCCAAACAGGTCGCTGAAATGCGGCTGGTGCGCTTCA
TCCGGGCGAAAGAACCCCGTATTGGCAAATATTGACGGCCAGTTAAGCCATTCATGCCAGTAGGCGCGCG
GACGAAAGTAAACCCACTGGTGATACCATTCGCGAGCCTCCGGATGACGACCGTAGTGATGAATCTCTCC
TGGCGGGAACAGCAAAATATCACCCGGTCGGCAAACAAATTCTCGTCCCTGATTTTTCACCACCCCCTGA
CCGCGAATGGTGAGATTGAGAATATAACCTTTCATTCCCAGCGGTCGGTCGATAAAAAAATCGAGATAAC
CGTTGGCCTCAATCGGCGTTAAACCCGCCACCAGATGGGCATTAAACGAGTATCCCGGCAGCAGGGGATC
ATTTTGCGCTTCAGCCATACTT
Features (pLannotate 1.2.2; 18 found; start..end, strand, type, name):
     23..307     +  promoter       araBAD promoter: araBAD; promoter of the L-arabinose operon of E. coli; the araC regulatory gene is transcribed in the opposite direction (Guzman et al., 1995)
    341..1147    +  CDS            mlaF: MLAF_ECOLI - Also known as yrbF. Experimental evidence at protein level: Swiss-Prot protein existence level 1. Part of the ABC transporter complex MlaFEDB, which is involved in a phospholipid transport pathway that maintains lipid asymmetry in the outer membrane by retrograde trafficking of phospholipids from the outer membrane to the inner membrane. Responsible for energy coupling to the transport system. From Escherichia coli (strain K12).
   1212..1991    +  CDS            mlaE: MLAE_ECOLI - Also known as yrbE. Experimental evidence at protein level: Swiss-Prot protein existence level 1. Part of the ABC transporter complex MlaFEDB, which is involved in a phospholipid transport pathway that maintains lipid asymmetry in the outer membrane by retrograde trafficking of phospholipids from the outer membrane to the inner membrane. Probably responsible for the translocation of the substrate across the membrane. From Escherichia coli (strain K12).
   1999..2547    +  CDS            mlaD: MLAD_ECOLI - Also known as yrbD. Experimental evidence at protein level: Swiss-Prot protein existence level 1. Part of the ABC transporter complex MlaFEDB, which is involved in a phospholipid transport pathway that maintains lipid asymmetry in the outer membrane by retrograde trafficking of phospholipids from the outer membrane to the inner membrane (PubMed:19383799, PubMed:27529189). MlaD functions in substrate binding with strong affinity for phospholipids and modulates ATP hydrolytic activity of the complex (PubMed:27529189). From Escherichia coli (strain K12).
   2569..3201    +  CDS            mlaC (sequence withheld): MLAC_ECOLI - Also known as yrbC. Experimental evidence at protein level: Swiss-Prot protein existence level 1. Involved in a phospholipid transport pathway that maintains lipid asymmetry in the outer membrane by retrograde trafficking of phospholipids from the outer membrane to the inner membrane. May transfer phospholipid across the periplasmic space and deliver it to the MlaFEDB complex at the inner membrane. From Escherichia coli (strain K12).
   3204..3494    +  CDS            mlaB: MLAB_ECOLI - Also known as yrbB. Experimental evidence at protein level: Swiss-Prot protein existence level 1. Part of the ABC transporter complex MlaFEDB, which is involved in a phospholipid transport pathway that maintains lipid asymmetry in the outer membrane by retrograde trafficking of phospholipids from the outer membrane to the inner membrane (PubMed:19383799, PubMed:27529189). MlaB plays critical roles in both the assembly and activity of the complex. May act by modulating MlaF structure and stability (PubMed:27529189). From Escherichia coli (strain K12).
   3660..3775    +  ncRNA          5S rRNA: Accession: RF00001 - 5S ribosomal RNA
   3779..3865    +  terminator     rrnB T1 terminator: Escherichia coli rrnB; transcription terminator T1 from the E. coli rrnB gene
   3957..3984    +  terminator     rrnB T2 terminator: transcription terminator T2 from the E. coli rrnB gene
   4003..4094    +  promoter       AmpR promoter: bla
   4095..4955    +  CDS            AmpR: β-lactamase; bla; confers resistance to ampicillin, carbenicillin, and related antibiotics
   4997..5377    +  rep_origin     M13 ori (sequence partly withheld): M13 bacteriophage origin of replication; arrow indicates direction of (+) strand synthesis
   5563..6150    +  rep_origin     ori: high-copy-number ColE1/pMB1/pBR322/pUC origin of replication
   6336..6387    -  misc_feature   bom (fragment): basis of mobility region from pBR322
   6503..6542    -  CDS            rop (fragment): Rop protein, which maintains plasmids at low copy number; rop
   6543..6728    -  CDS            TcR (fragment): tetracycline efflux protein; tet; confers resistance to tetracycline
   6738..6756    +  promoter       tet promoter (fragment): E. coli promoter for tetracycline efflux protein gene
   6846..7724    -  CDS            araC: L-arabinose regulatory protein; araC
