[The description below was written by a language model from this plasmid's Addgene catalogue record and pLannotate feature annotations shown in this document.]
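Description:
pBEL2061 is a bacterial expression plasmid built on the pBAD-His backbone that carries the E. coli mlaFEDCB operon under arabinose control, with a photocrosslinker substitution in MlaE. It replicates in E. coli from a high-copy ColE1/pMB1-type origin and is selected with ampicillin through the bla gene; an M13 phage origin is also present, along with non-functional pBR322 remnants (fragments of bom, rop, the tetracycline resistance gene and its promoter). The araC regulator is encoded divergently from the araBAD promoter, so transcription of the insert is repressed in the absence of L-arabinose and induced when it is added. Transcription ends at the rrnB T1 and T2 terminators downstream of the insert.

The insert, assembled by Gibson cloning, encodes mlaF, mlaE, mlaD, mlaC and mlaB in their operon order as a single polycistronic unit. MlaF, MlaE, MlaD and MlaB form the inner-membrane ABC transporter complex that takes part in phospholipid trafficking between the outer and inner membranes and maintains outer membrane lipid asymmetry. MlaC is the periplasmic lipid carrier thought to shuttle phospholipid to or from the complex. According to the record, MlaE carries a 6xHis tag and has Leu78 replaced by Bpa (p-benzoylphenylalanine), a UV-activatable unnatural amino acid. Bpa is usually incorporated by suppression of a stop codon using an orthogonal tRNA/synthetase pair, which is not annotated on this plasmid and would presumably have to be supplied separately. The stated purpose is in vivo crosslinking, in which the Bpa at position 78 captures molecules lying close to that site in the transporter and the His tag allows the MlaE-containing complex to be recovered.
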