Addgene plasmid #162147: pBEL2061
Purpose: Expression plasmid for MlaE Leu78Bpa mutant for in vivo crosslinking
Depositing lab: Gira Bhabha & Damian Ekiert. Depositing organization: NYU Grossman School of Medicine. Publication: Structure of bacterial phospholipid transporter MlaFEDB with substrate bound. Coudray N, Isom GL, MacRae MR, Saiduddin MN, Bhabha G, Ekiert DC. Elife. 2020 Nov 25;9. pii: 62518. doi: 10.7554/eLife.62518. PubMed 33236984.
Backbone
  Vector backbone: pBAD-His
  Vector type: Bacterial Expression
Growth in bacteria
  Bacterial resistance: Ampicillin, 100 μg/mL
  Growth temperature: 37°C
  Growth strain: DH5alpha
  Copy number: High Copy
Gene/Insert
  Gene/Insert name: MlaFEDCB
  Species: E. coli
  Mutation: MlaF-(6xHis-MlaE, Leu78Bpa)-MlaD-MlaC-MlaB
  Cloning method: Gibson Cloning
Terms and licenses: Academic/Nonprofit Terms; Industry Terms: Not Available to Industry
Depositor comments: Please visit https://www.biorxiv.org/content/10.1101/2020.06.02.129247v2 for bioRxiv preprint.
How to cite: pBEL2061 was a gift from Gira Bhabha & Damian Ekiert (Addgene plasmid # 162147 ; http://n2t.net/addgene:162147 ; RRID:Addgene_162147)
